Addgene plasmid #80793: pMA-SpCas9-g10
Purpose: BsaI-based cloning of SpCas9 gRNA guide sequence, position 10/20/30 in the array
Depositing lab: Yonglun Luo. Depositing organization: Aarhus University. Publication: Golden Gate Assembly of CRISPR gRNA expression array for simultaneously targeting multiple genes. Vad-Nielsen J, Lin L, Bolund L, Nielsen AL, Luo Y. Cell Mol Life Sci. 2016 May 13. 10.1007/s00018-016-2271-5 PubMed 27178736.
Backbone
  Vector backbone: pMA15
  Backbone manufacturer: Lifetechnologies
  Backbone size w/o insert (bp): 2380
  Total vector size (bp): 2789
  Modifications to backbone: no
  Vector type: Mammalian Expression, CRISPR
Growth in bacteria
  Bacterial resistance: Ampicillin, 100 μg/mL
  Growth temperature: 37°C
  Growth strain: DH5alpha
  Copy number: High Copy
Gene/Insert
  Gene/Insert name: CRISPR gRNA expression cassette (for SpCas9)
  gRNA/shRNA sequence: empty (BbsI)
  Species: Synthetic
  Promoter: U6
  Tag / fusion protein: na
  Cloning method: Restriction Enzyme; 5′ cloning site BamHI (not destroyed); 3′ cloning site BsrGI (not destroyed)
  Sequencing primers: 5′ TAATACGACTCACTATAGG
Terms and licenses: Academic/Nonprofit Terms; Industry Terms: Not Available to Industry
How to cite: pMA-SpCas9-g10 was a gift from Yonglun Luo (Addgene plasmid # 80793 ; http://n2t.net/addgene:80793 ; RRID:Addgene_80793)
