[The description below was written by a language model from this plasmid's Addgene catalogue record and pLannotate feature annotations shown in this document.]
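Description:
pMA-SpCas9-g10 is a small (about 2.8 kb), high-copy E. coli plasmid built on the commercial pMA15 gene-synthesis backbone. It serves as an entry module for building multiplexed CRISPR guide RNA arrays for Streptococcus pyogenes Cas9. It is propagated through a ColE1/pUC-type origin and selected with ampicillin via the β-lactamase gene and its native promoter. The other backbone annotations (partial M13 origin, lacZα, lacI and RSF origin fragments) are short remnants with no evident functional role. A T7 promoter sits just upstream of the insert and corresponds to the listed sequencing primer site.

The payload is a synthetic gRNA expression cassette of roughly 400 bp, inserted between BamHI and BsrGI sites that remain intact. It consists of the human U6 RNA polymerase III promoter followed, after a short gap, by the SpCas9 gRNA scaffold. A second, partial scaffold match is annotated immediately downstream. The guide position is empty, so users insert annealed oligonucleotides encoding their chosen spacer using a type IIS enzyme. The record is inconsistent on which enzyme this is: the purpose field says BsaI-based cloning, while the gRNA field lists the empty site as BbsI.

Once loaded, the plasmid expresses a single guide in mammalian cells when Cas9 is supplied separately, as no nuclease is encoded here. Its main intended use is as one unit in a Golden Gate assembly scheme. This particular module is designated for position 10, 20 or 30, so that several U6-gRNA cassettes can be joined in a defined order to target multiple genes simultaneously. The record does not describe the flanking assembly overhangs.
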