Features (pLannotate 1.2.2; 11 found; start..end, strand, type, name):
      3..134     -  rep_origin     M13 ori (fragment): M13 bacteriophage origin of replication; arrow indicates direction of (+) strand synthesis
    155..311     -  CDS            lacZα (fragment): LacZα fragment of β-galactosidase; lacZ fragment
    320..338     +  promoter       T7 promoter: promoter for bacteriophage T7 RNA polymerase
    403..643     +  promoter       U6 promoter: RNA polymerase III promoter for human U6 snRNA
    670..745     +  misc_RNA       gRNA scaffold: guide RNA scaffold for the Streptococcus pyogenes CRISPR/Cas9 system
    752..777     +  misc_RNA       gRNA scaffold (fragment): guide RNA scaffold for the Streptococcus pyogenes CRISPR/Cas9 system
    840..887     -  CDS            lacI (fragment): lac repressor; lacI; The lac repressor binds to the lac operator to inhibit transcription in E. coli. This inhibition can be relieved by adding lactose or isopropyl-β-D-thiogalactopyranoside (IPTG).
    924..964     -  rep_origin     RSF ori (fragment): Plasmids containing the RSF 1030 origin of replication can be propagated in E. coli cells that contain additional plasmids with compatible origins.
   1042..1630    -  rep_origin     ori: high-copy-number ColE1/pMB1/pBR322/pUC origin of replication
   1801..2661    -  CDS            AmpR: β-lactamase; bla; confers resistance to ampicillin, carbenicillin, and related antibiotics
   2662..2766    -  promoter       AmpR promoter: bla
>Addgene plasmid #80793 | pMA-SpCas9-g10 | addgene full sequence | sequence record 161644 | Addgene NGS result
CTAAATTGTAAGCGTTAATATTTTGTTAAAATTCGCGTTAAATTTTTGTTAAATCAGCTCATTTTTTAAC
CAATAGGCCGAAATCGGCAAAATCCCTTATAAATCAAAAGAATAGACCGAGATAGGGTTGAGTGGCCGCT
ACAGGGCGCTCCCATTCGCCATTCAGGCTGCGCAACTGTTGGGAAGGGCGTTTCGGTGCGGGCCTCTTCG
CTATTACGCCAGCTGGCGAAAGGGGGATGTGCTGCAAGGCGATTAAGTTGGGTAACGCCAGGGTTTTCCC
AGTCACGACGTTGTAAAACGACGGCCAGTGAGCGCGACGTAATACGACTCACTATAGGGCGAATTGGCGG
AAGGCCGTCAAGGCCACGTGTCTTGTCCAGAGCTCGGATCCGGTCTCCGCTCGAGGGCCTATTTCCCATG
ATTCCTTCATATTTGCATATACGATACAAGGCTGTTAGAGAGATAATTGGAATTAATTTGACTGTAAACA
CAAAGATATTAGTACAAAATACGTGACGTAGAAAGTAATAATTTCTTGGGTAGTTTGCAGTTTTAAAATT
ATGTTTTAAAATGGACTATCATATGCTTACCGTAACTTGAAAGTATTTCGATTTCTTGGCTTTATATATC
TTGTGGAAAGGACGAAACACCGGGTCTTCGAGAAGACCTGTTTTAGAGCTAGAAATAGCAAGTTAAAATA
AGGCTAGTCCGTTATCAACTTGAAAAAGTGGCACCGAGTCGGTGCTTTTTTGTTTTAGAGCTAGAAATAG
CAAGTTAGGCGGGAGACCTGTACAACGCGTGGTACCTGGAGCACAAGACTGGCCTCACGGGCCTTCCGCT
CACTGCCCGCTTTCCAGTCGGGAAACCTGTCGTGCCAGCTGCATTAACATGGTCATAGCTGTTTCCTTGC
GTATTGGGCGCTCTCCGCTTCCTCGCTCACTGACTCGCTGCGCTCGGTCGTTCGGGTAAAGCCTGGGGTG
CCTAATGAGCAAAAGGCCAGCAAAAGGCCAGGAACCGTAAAAAGGCCGCGTTGCTGGCGTTTTTCCATAG
GCTCCGCCCCCCTGACGAGCATCACAAAAATCGACGCTCAAGTCAGAGGTGGCGAAACCCGACAGGACTA
TAAAGATACCAGGCGTTTCCCCCTGGAAGCTCCCTCGTGCGCTCTCCTGTTCCGACCCTGCCGCTTACCG
GATACCTGTCCGCCTTTCTCCCTTCGGGAAGCGTGGCGCTTTCTCATAGCTCACGCTGTAGGTATCTCAG
TTCGGTGTAGGTCGTTCGCTCCAAGCTGGGCTGTGTGCACGAACCCCCCGTTCAGCCCGACCGCTGCGCC
TTATCCGGTAACTATCGTCTTGAGTCCAACCCGGTAAGACACGACTTATCGCCACTGGCAGCAGCCACTG
GTAACAGGATTAGCAGAGCGAGGTATGTAGGCGGTGCTACAGAGTTCTTGAAGTGGTGGCCTAACTACGG
CTACACTAGAAGAACAGTATTTGGTATCTGCGCTCTGCTGAAGCCAGTTACCTTCGGAAAAAGAGTTGGT
AGCTCTTGATCCGGCAAACAAACCACCGCTGGTAGCGGTGGTTTTTTTGTTTGCAAGCAGCAGATTACGC
GCAGAAAAAAAGGATCTCAAGAAGATCCTTTGATCTTTTCTACGGGGTCTGACGCTCAGTGGAACGAAAA
CTCACGTTAAGGGATTTTGGTCATGAGATTATCAAAAAGGATCTTCACCTAGATCCTTTTAAATTAAAAA
TGAAGTTTTAAATCAATCTAAAGTATATATGAGTAAACTTGGTCTGACAGTTACCAATGCTTAATCAGTG
AGGCACCTATCTCAGCGATCTGTCTATTTCGTTCATCCATAGTTGCCTGACTCCCCGTCGTGTAGATAAC
TACGATACGGGAGGGCTTACCATCTGGCCCCAGTGCTGCAATGATACCGCGAGAACCACGCTCACCGGCT
CCAGATTTATCAGCAATAAACCAGCCAGCCGGAAGGGCCGAGCGCAGAAGTGGTCCTGCAACTTTATCCG
CCTCCATCCAGTCTATTAATTGTTGCCGGGAAGCTAGAGTAAGTAGTTCGCCAGTTAATAGTTTGCGCAA
CGTTGTTGCCATTGCTACAGGCATCGTGGTGTCACGCTCGTCGTTTGGTATGGCTTCATTCAGCTCCGGT
TCCCAACGATCAAGGCGAGTTACATGATCCCCCATGTTGTGCAAAAAAGCGGTTAGCTCCTTCGGTCCTC
CGATCGTTGTCAGAAGTAAGTTGGCCGCAGTGTTATCACTCATGGTTATGGCAGCACTGCATAATTCTCT
TACTGTCATGCCATCCGTAAGATGCTTTTCTGTGACTGGTGAGTACTCAACCAAGTCATTCTGAGAATAG
TGTATGCGGCGACCGAGTTGCTCTTGCCCGGCGTCAATACGGGATAATACCGCGCCACATAGCAGAACTT
TAAAAGTGCTCATCATTGGAAAACGTTCTTCGGGGCGAAAACTCTCAAGGATCTTACCGCTGTTGAGATC
CAGTTCGATGTAACCCACTCGTGCACCCAACTGATCTTCAGCATCTTTTACTTTCACCAGCGTTTCTGGG
TGAGCAAAAACAGGAAGGCAAAATGCCGCAAAAAAGGGAATAAGGGCGACACGGAAATGTTGAATACTCA
TACTCTTCCTTTTTCAATATTATTGAAGCATTTATCAGGGTTATTGTCTCATGAGCGGATACATATTTGA
ATGTATTTAGAAAAATAAACAAATAGGGGTTCCGCGCACATTTCCCCGAAAAGTGCCAC
