>Addgene plasmid #80793 | pMA-SpCas9-g10 | addgene partial sequence | sequence record 159044 | Amp-R 5'-ATAATACCGCGCCACATAGC-3'
ACGTTCTTCGGGGCGAAAACTCTCAAGGATCTTACCGCTGTTGAGATCCAGTTCGATGTAACCCACTCGT
GCACCCAACTGATCTTCAGCATCTTTTACTTTCACCAGCGTTTCTGGGTGAGCAAAAACAGGAAGGCAAA
ATGCCGCAAAAAAGGGAATAAGGGCGACACGGAAATGTTGAATACTCATACTCTTCCTTTTTCAATATTA
TTGAAGCATTTATCAGGGTTATTGTCTCATGAGCGGATACATATTTGAATGTATTTAGAAAAATAAACAA
ATAGGGGTTCCGCGCACATTTCCCCGAAAAGTGCCACCTAAATTGTAAGCGTTAATATTTTGTTAAAATT
CGCGTTAAATTTTTGTTAAATCAGCTCATTTTTTAACCAATAGGCCGAAATCGGCAAAATCCCTTATAAA
TCAAAAGAATAGACCGAGATAGGGTTGAGTGGCCGCTACAGGGCGCTCCCATTCGCCATTCAGGCTGCGC
AACTGTTGGGAAGGGCGTTTCGGTGCGGGCCTCTTCGCTATTACGCCAGCTGGCGAAAGGGGGATGTGCT
GCAAGGCGATTAAGTTGGGTAACGCCAGGGTTTTCCCAGTCACGACGTTGTAAAACGACGGCCAGTGAGC
GCGACGTAATACGACTCACTATAGGGCGAATTGGCGGAAGGCCGTCAAGGCCACGTGTCTTGTCCAGAGC
TCGGATCCGGTCTCCGCTCGAGGGCCTATTTCCCATGATTCCTTCATATTTGCATATACGATACAAGGCT
GTTAGAGAGATAATTGGAATTAATT
