>Addgene plasmid #80793 | pMA-SpCas9-g10 | addgene partial sequence | sequence record 159045 | pBR322ori-F 5'-GGGAAACGCCTGGTATCTTT-3'
GACTTGAGCGTCGATTTTTGTGATGCTCGTCAGGGGGGCGGAGCCTATGGAAAAACGCCAGCAACGCGGC
CTTTTTACGGTTCCTGGCCTTTTGCTGGCCTTTTGCTCATTAGGCACCCCAGGCTTTACCCGAACGACCG
AGCGCAGCGAGTCAGTGAGCGAGGAAGCGGAGAGCGCCCAATACGCAAGGAAACAGCTATGACCATGTTA
ATGCAGCTGGCACGACAGGTTTCCCGACTGGAAAGCGGGCAGTGAGCGGAAGGCCCGTGAGGCCAGTCTT
GTGCTCCAGGTACCACGCGTTGTACAGGTCTCCCGCCTAACTTGCTATTTCTAGCTCTAAAACAAAAAAG
CACCGACTCGGTGCCACTTTTTCAAGTTGATAACGGACTAGCCTTATTTTAACTTGCTATTTCTAGCTCT
AAAACAGGTCTTCTCGAAGACCCGGTGTTTCGTCCTTTCCACAAGATATATAAAGCCAAGAAATCGAAAT
ACTTTCAAGTTACGGTAAGCATATGATAGTCCATTTTAAAACATAATTTTAAAACTGCAAACTACCCAAG
AAATTATTACTTTCTACGTCACGTATTTTGTACTAATATCTTTGTGTTTACAGTCAAATTAATTCCAATT
ATCTCTCTAACAGCCTTGTATCGTATATGCAAATATGAAGGAATCATGGGAAATAGGCCCTCGAGCGGAG
ACCGGATCCGAGCTCTGGACAAGACACGTGGCCTTGACGGCCTTCCGCCAATTCGCCCTATAGTGAGTCG
TATTACGTCGCGCTCACTGGCCGTCGTTT
